>Addgene plasmid #90676 | ELAVL1 B11.4 gRNA | addgene full sequence | sequence record 183181 | Addgene NGS Result
CGCCGCAGCCGAACGACCGAGCGCAGCGAGTCAGTGAGCGAGGAAGCGGAAGAGCGCCCAATACGCAAAC
CGCCTCTCCCCGCGCGTTGGCCGATTCATTAATGCAGCTGGCACGACAGGTTTCCCGACTGGAAAGCGGG
CAGTGAGCGCAACGCAATTAATGTGAGTTAGCTCACTCATTAGGCACCCCAGGCTTTACACTTTATGCTT
CCGGCTCGTATGTTGTGTGGAATTGTGAGCGGATAACAATTTCACACAGGAAACAGCTATGACCATGATT
ACGCCAAGCGCGCAATTAACCCTCACTAAAGGGAACAAAAGCTGGAGCTGCAAGCTTAATGTAGTCTTAT
GCAATACTCTTGTAGTCTTGCAACATGGTAACGATGAGTTAGCAACATGCCTTACAAGGAGAGAAAAAGC
ACCGTGCATGCCGATTGGTGGAAGTAAGGTGGTACGATCGTGCCTTATTAGGAAGGCAACAGACGGGTCT
GACATGGATTGGACGAACCACTGAATTGCCGCATTGCAGAGATATTGTATTTAAGTGCCTAGCTCGATAC
ATAAACGGGTCTCTCTGGTTAGACCAGATCTGAGCCTGGGAGCTCTCTGGCTAACTAGGGAACCCACTGC
TTAAGCCTCAATAAAGCTTGCCTTGAGTGCTTCAAGTAGTGTGTGCCCGTCTGTTGTGTGACTCTGGTAA
CTAGAGATCCCTCAGACCCTTTTAGTCAGTGTGGAAAATCTCTAGCAGTGGCGCCCGAACAGGGACTTGA
AAGCGAAAGGGAAACCAGAGGAGCTCTCTCGACGCAGGACTCGGCTTGCTGAAGCGCGCACGGCAAGAGG
CGAGGGGCGGCGACTGGTGAGTACGCCAAAAATTTTGACTAGCGGAGGCTAGAAGGAGAGAGATGGGTGC
GAGAGCGTCAGTATTAAGCGGGGGAGAATTAGATCGCGATGGGAAAAAATTCGGTTAAGGCCAGGGGGAA
AGAAAAAATATAAATTAAAACATATAGTATGGGCAAGCAGGGAGCTAGAACGATTCGCAGTTAATCCTGG
CCTGTTAGAAACATCAGAAGGCTGTAGACAAATACTGGGACAGCTACAACCATCCCTTCAGACAGGATCA
GAAGAACTTAGATCATTATATAATACAGTAGCAACCCTCTATTGTGTGCATCAAAGGATAGAGATAAAAG
ACACCAAGGAAGCTTTAGACAAGATAGAGGAAGAGCAAAACAAAAGTAAGACCACCGCACAGCAAGCGGC
CGCTGATCTTCAGACCTGGAGGAGGAGATATGAGGGACAATTGGAGAAGTGAATTATATAAATATAAAGT
AGTAAAAATTGAACCATTAGGAGTAGCACCCACCAAGGCAAAGAGAAGAGTGGTGCAGAGAGAAAAAAGA
GCAGTGGGAATAGGAGCTTTGTTCCTTGGGTTCTTGGGAGCAGCAGGAAGCACTATGGGCGCAGCGTCAA
TGACGCTGACGGTACAGGCCAGACAATTATTGTCTGGTATAGTGCAGCAGCAGAACAATTTGCTGAGGGC
TATTGAGGCGCAACAGCATCTGTTGCAACTCACAGTCTGGGGCATCAAGCAGCTCCAGGCAAGAATCCTG
GCTGTGGAAAGATACCTAAAGGATCAACAGCTCCTGGGGATTTGGGGTTGCTCTGGAAAACTCATTTGCA
CCACTGCTGTGCCTTGGAATGCTAGTTGGAGTAATAAATCTCTGGAACAGATTTGGAATCACACGACCTG
GATGGAGTGGGACAGAGAAATTAACAATTACACAAGCTTAATACACTCCTTAATTGAAGAATCGCAAAAC
CAGCAAGAAAAGAATGAACAAGAATTATTGGAATTAGATAAATGGGCAAGTTTGTGGAATTGGTTTAACA
TAACAAATTGGCTGTGGTATATAAAATTATTCATAATGATAGTAGGAGGCTTGGTAGGTTTAAGAATAGT
TTTTGCTGTACTTTCTATAGTGAATAGAGTTAGGCAGGGATATTCACCATTATCGTTTCAGACCCACCTC
CCAACCCCGAGGGGACCCAGAGAGGGCCTATTTCCCATGATTCCTTCATATTTGCATATACGATACAAGG
CTGTTAGAGAGATAATTAGAATTAATTTGACTGTAAACACAAAGATATTAGTACAAAATACGTGACGTAG
AAAGTAATAATTTCTTGGGTAGTTTGCAGTTTTAAAATTATGTTTTAAAATGGACTATCATATGCTTACC
GTAACTTGAAAGTATTTCGATTTCTTGGCTTTATATATCTTGTGGAAAGGACGAAACACCGTCCTTCTGG
GTCATGGTCCGGTTTAAGAGCTATGCTGGAAACAGCATAGCAAGTTTAAATAAGGCTAGTCCGTTATCAA
CTTGAAAAAGTGGCACCGAGTCGGTGCTTTTTTTGAATTCTAGATCTTGAGACAAATGGCAGTATTCATC
CACAATTTTAAAAGAAAAGGGGGGATTGGGGGGTACAGTGCAGGGGAAAGAATAGTAGACATAATAGCAA
CAGACATACAAACTAAAGAATTACAAAAACAAATTACAAAAATTCAAAATTTTCGGGTTTATTACAGGGA
CAGCAGAGATCCACTTTGGCGCCGGCTCGAGTGGCTCCGGTGCCCGTCAGTGGGCAGAGCGCACATCGCC
CACAGTCCCCGAGAAGTTGGGGGGAGGGGTCGGCAATTGAACCGGTGCCTAGAGAAGGTGGCGCGGGGTA
AACTGGGAAAGTGATGTCGTGTACTGGCTCCGCCTTTTTCCCGAGGGTGGGGGAGAACCGTATATAAGTG
CAGTAGTCGCCGTGAACGTTCTTTTTCGCAACGGGTTTGCCGCCAGAACACAGGTGTCGTGACGCGGGAT
CCGCCACCATGACCGAGTACAAGCCCACGGTGCGCCTCGCCACCCGCGACGACGTCCCCAGGGCCGTACG
CACCCTCGCCGCCGCGTTCGCCGACTACCCCGCCACGCGCCACACCGTCGATCCGGACCGCCACATCGAG
CGGGTCACCGAGCTGCAAGAACTCTTCCTCACGCGCGTCGGGCTCGACATCGGCAAGGTGTGGGTCGCGG
ACGACGGCGCCGCGGTGGCGGTCTGGACCACGCCGGAGAGCGTCGAAGCGGGGGCGGTGTTCGCCGAGAT
CGGCCCGCGCATGGCCGAGTTGAGCGGTTCCCGGCTGGCCGCGCAGCAACAGATGGAAGGCCTCCTGGCG
CCGCACCGGCCCAAGGAGCCCGCGTGGTTCCTGGCCACCGTCGGAGTCTCGCCCGACCACCAGGGCAAGG
GTCTGGGCAGCGCCGTCGTGCTCCCCGGAGTGGAGGCGGCCGAGCGCGCCGGGGTGCCCGCCTTCCTGGA
GACCTCCGCGCCCCGCAACCTCCCCTTCTACGAGCGGCTCGGCTTCACCGTCACCGCCGACGTCGAGGTG
CCCGAAGGACCGCGCACCTGGTGCATGACCCGCAAGCCCGGTGCCTGAACGCGTTAAGTCGACAATCAAC
CTCTGGATTACAAAATTTGTGAAAGATTGACTGGTATTCTTAACTATGTTGCTCCTTTTACGCTATGTGG
ATACGCTGCTTTAATGCCTTTGTATCATGCTATTGCTTCCCGTATGGCTTTCATTTTCTCCTCCTTGTAT
AAATCCTGGTTGCTGTCTCTTTATGAGGAGTTGTGGCCCGTTGTCAGGCAACGTGGCGTGGTGTGCACTG
TGTTTGCTGACGCAACCCCCACTGGTTGGGGCATTGCCACCACCTGTCAGCTCCTTTCCGGGACTTTCGC
TTTCCCCCTCCCTATTGCCACGGCGGAACTCATCGCCGCCTGCCTTGCCCGCTGCTGGACAGGGGCTCGG
CTGTTGGGCACTGACAATTCCGTGGTGTTGTCGGGGAAATCATCGTCCTTTCCTTGGCTGCTCGCCTGTG
TTGCCACCTGGATTCTGCGCGGGACGTCCTTCTGCTACGTCCCTTCGGCCCTCAATCCAGCGGACCTTCC
TTCCCGCGGCCTGCTGCCGGCTCTGCGGCCTCTTCCGCGTCTTCGCCTTCGCCCTCAGACGAGTCGGATC
TCCCTTTGGGCCGCCTCCCCGCGTCGACTTTAAGACCAATGACTTACAAGGCAGCTGTAGATCTTAGCCA
CTTTTTAAAAGAAAAGGGGGGACTGGAAGGGCTAATTCACTCCCAACGAAGACAAGATCTGCTTTTTGCT
TGTACTGGGTCTCTCTGGTTAGACCAGATCTGAGCCTGGGAGCTCTCTGGCTAACTAGGGAACCCACTGC
TTAAGCCTCAATAAAGCTTGCCTTGAGTGCTTCAAGTAGTGTGTGCCCGTCTGTTGTGTGACTCTGGTAA
CTAGAGATCCCTCAGACCCTTTTAGTCAGTGTGGAAAATCTCTAGCAGTACGTATAGTAGTTCATGTCAT
CTTATTATTCAGTATTTATAACTTGCAAAGAAATGAATATCAGAGAGTGAGAGGAACTTGTTTATTGCAG
CTTATAATGGTTACAAATAAAGCAATAGCATCACAAATTTCACAAATAAAGCATTTTTTTCACTGCATTC
TAGTTGTGGTTTGTCCAAACTCATCAATGTATCTTATCATGTCTGGCTCTAGCTATCCCGCCCCTAACTC
CGCCCATCCCGCCCCTAACTCCGCCCAGTTCCGCCCATTCTCCGCCCCATGGCTGACTAATTTTTTTTAT
TTATGCAGAGGCCGAGGCCGCCTCGGCCTCTGAGCTATTCCAGAAGTAGTGAGGAGGCTTTTTTGGAGGC
CTAGGGACGTACCCAATTCGCCCTATAGTGAGTCGTATTACGCGCGCTCACTGGCCGTCGTTTTACAACG
TCGTGACTGGGAAAACCCTGGCGTTACCCAACTTAATCGCCTTGCAGCACATCCCCCTTTCGCCAGCTGG
CGTAATAGCGAAGAGGCCCGCACCGATCGCCCTTCCCAACAGTTGCGCAGCCTGAATGGCGAATGGG
[124 nt withheld, positions 4968-5091]
C
[91 nt withheld, positions 5093-5183]
A
[49 nt withheld, positions 5185-5233]
CCTTTGACGTTGGAGTCCACGTTCTTT
[37 nt withheld, positions 5261-5297]
ACCCTATCTCGGTCTATTCTTTTGATTTATAAGGGATTTTGCCGATTTCGGCCTATTGGTTAAAAAATGA
GCTGATTTAACAAAAATTTAACGCGAATTTTAACAAAATATTAACGCTTACAATTTAGGTGGCACTTTTC
GGGGAAATGTGCGCGGAACCCCTATTTGTTTATTTTTCTAAATACATTCAAATATGTATCCGCTCATGAG
ACAATAACCCTGATAAATGCTTCAATAATATTGAAAAAGGAAGAGTATGAGTATTCAACATTTCCGTGTC
GCCCTTATTCCCTTTTTTGCGGCATTTTGCCTTCCTGTTTTTGCTCACCCAGAAACGCTGGTGAAAGTAA
AAGATGCTGAAGATCAGTTGGGTGCACGAGTGGGTTACATCGAACTGGATCTCAACAGCGGTAAGATCCT
TGAGAGTTTTCGCCCCGAAGAACGTTTTCCAATGATGAGCACTTTTAAAGTTCTGCTATGTGGCGCGGTA
TTATCCCGTATTGACGCCGGGCAAGAGCAACTCGGTCGCCGCATACACTATTCTCAGAATGACTTGGTTG
AGTACTCACCAGTCACAGAAAAGCATCTTACGGATGGCATGACAGTAAGAGAATTATGCAGTGCTGCCAT
AACCATGAGTGATAACACTGCGGCCAACTTACTTCTGACAACGATCGGAGGACCGAAGGAGCTAACCGCT
TTTTTGCACAACATGGGGGATCATGTAACTCGCCTTGATCGTTGGGAACCGGAGCTGAATGAAGCCATAC
CAAACGACGAGCGTGACACCACGATGCCTGTAGCAATGGCAACAACGTTGCGCAAACTATTAACTGGCGA
ACTACTTACTCTAGCTTCCCGGCAACAATTAATAGACTGGATGGAGGCGGATAAAGTTGCAGGACCACTT
CTGCGCTCGGCCCTTCCGGCTGGCTGGTTTATTGCTGATAAATCTGGAGCCGGTGAGCGTGGGTCTCGCG
GTATCATTGCAGCACTGGGGCCAGATGGTAAGCCCTCCCGTATCGTAGTTATCTACACGACGGGGAGTCA
GGCAACTATGGATGAACGAAATAGACAGATCGCTGAGATAGGTGCCTCACTGATTAAGCATTGGTAACTG
TCAGACCAAGTTTACTCATATATACTTTAGATTGATTTAAAACTTCATTTTTAATTTAAAAGGATCTAGG
TGAAGATCCTTTTTGATAATCTCATGACCAAAATCCCTTAACGTGAGTTTTCGTTCCACTGAGCGTCAGA
CCCCGTAGAAAAGATCAAAGGATCTTCTTGAGATCCTTTTTTTCTGCGCGTAATCTGCTGCTTGCAAACA
AAAAAACCACCGCTACCAGCGGTGGTTTGTTTGCCGGATCAAGAGCTACCAACTCTTTTTCCGAAGGTAA
CTGGCTTCAGCAGAGCGCAGATACCAAATACTGTTCTTCTAGTGTAGCCGTAGTTAGGCCACCACTTCAA
GAACTCTGTAGCACCGCCTACATACCTCGCTCTGCTAATCCTGTTACCAGTGGCTGCTGCCAGTGGCGAT
AAGTCGTGTCTTACCGGGTTGGACTCAAGACGATAGTTACCGGATAAGGCGCAGCGGTCGGGCTGAACGG
GGGGTTCGTGCACACAGCCCAGCTTGGAGCGAACGACCTACACCGAACTGAGATACCTACAGCGTGAGCT
ATGAGAAAGCGCCACGCTTCCCGAAGGGAGAAAGGCGGACAGGTATCCGGTAAGCGGCAGGGTCGGAACA
GGAGAGCGCACGAGGGAGCTTCCAGGGGGAAACGCCTGGTATCTTTATAGTCCTGTCGGGTTTCGCCACC
TCTGACTTGAGCGTCGATTTTTGTGATGCTCGTCAGGGGGGCGGAGCCTATGGAAAAACGCCAGCAACGC
GGCCTTTTTACGGTTCCTGGCCTTTTGCTGGCCTTTTGCTCACATGTTCTTTCCTGCGTTATCCCCTGAT
TCTGTGGATAACCGTATTACCGCCTTTGAGTGAGCTGATACCGCT
Features (pLannotate 1.2.2; 28 found; start..end, strand, type, name):
      1..52      +  rep_origin     RSF ori (fragment): Plasmids containing the RSF 1030 origin of replication can be propagated in E. coli cells that contain additional plasmids with compatible origins.
     54..146     +  CDS            lacI (fragment): lac repressor; lacI; The lac repressor binds to the lac operator to inhibit transcription in E. coli. This inhibition can be relieved by adding lactose or isopropyl-β-D-thiogalactopyranoside (IPTG).
    159..180     +  protein_bind   CAP binding site: CAP binding activates transcription in the presence of cAMP. E. coli catabolite activator protein
    195..225     +  promoter       lac promoter: promoter for the E. coli lac operon
    233..249     +  protein_bind   lac operator: The lac repressor binds to the lac operator to inhibit transcription in E. coli. This inhibition can be relieved by adding lactose or isopropyl-β-D-thiogalactopyranoside (IPTG). lac repressor encoded by lacI
    294..312     +  promoter       T3 promoter: promoter for bacteriophage T3 RNA polymerase
    340..566     +  promoter       RSV promoter: Rous sarcoma virus enhancer/promoter
    567..747     +  LTR            5' LTR (truncated): truncated 5' long terminal repeat (LTR) from HIV-1
    794..919     +  misc_feature   HIV-1 Ψ: packaging signal of human immunodeficiency virus type 1
    903..1266    +  CDS            HIV-1 gag (fragment): gag protein from human immunodeficiency virus 1; gag
   1412..1645    +  misc_feature   RRE: The Rev response element (RRE) of HIV-1 allows for Rev-dependent mRNA export from the nucleus to the cytoplasm.
   2022..2048    +  CDS            Rev (fragment): human immunodeficiency virus 1 (HIV-1) Rev protein; rev; enhances nuclear export of unspliced and incompletely spliced viral mRNAs
   2052..2292    +  promoter       U6 promoter: RNA polymerase III promoter for human U6 snRNA
   2340..2407    +  misc_RNA       tracrRNA (fragment): trans-activating CRISPR RNA for the Streptococcus pyogenes CRISPR/Cas9 system
   2456..2573    +  misc_feature   cPPT/CTS: central polypurine tract and central termination sequence of HIV-1
   2642..2853    +  promoter       EF-1α core promoter: core promoter for human elongation factor EF-1α
   2879..3478    +  CDS            PuroR (fragment): puromycin N-acetyltransferase; pac from Streptomyces; confers resistance to puromycin
   3494..4082    +  misc_feature   WPRE: woodchuck hepatitis virus posttranscriptional regulatory element
   4133..4152    +  misc_feature   cPPT/CTS (fragment): central polypurine tract and central termination sequence of HIV-1
   4154..4387    +  LTR            3' LTR (ΔU3): self-inactivating 3' long terminal repeat (LTR) from HIV-1
   4465..4586    +  polyA_signal   SV40 poly(A) signal: SV40 polyadenylation signal
   4626..4761    +  rep_origin     SV40 ori: SV40 origin of replication
   4782..4800    -  promoter       T7 promoter: promoter for bacteriophage T7 RNA polymerase
   4808..4963    +  CDS            lacZα (fragment): LacZα fragment of β-galactosidase; lacZ fragment
   4968..5396    +  rep_origin     f1 ori (sequence partly withheld): f1 bacteriophage origin of replication; arrow indicates direction of (+) strand synthesis
   5449..5553    +  promoter       AmpR promoter: bla
   5554..6414    +  CDS            AmpR: β-lactamase; bla; confers resistance to ampicillin, carbenicillin, and related antibiotics
   6585..7173    +  rep_origin     ori: high-copy-number ColE1/pMB1/pBR322/pUC origin of replication
