[The description below was written by a language model from this plasmid's Addgene catalogue record and pLannotate feature annotations shown in this document.]
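Description:
ELAVL1 B11.4 gRNA is a third-generation lentiviral CRISPR guide plasmid built on the pLenti-sgRNA backbone and designed to deliver a single guide RNA against human ELAVL1. It is propagated in E. coli through a high-copy ColE1/pUC-type origin with ampicillin selection (AmpR), and it also carries an f1 origin and an SV40 origin. The guide oligonucleotide was inserted between two BsmBI sites, both of which were destroyed by cloning. The depositor notes that the recorded guide sequence includes the 5′ BsmBI overhang and so is not strictly the 20-nt spacer. The catalogue gives a backbone size of 9151 bp without insert, whereas the sequenced record is 7,302 nt. The record does not explain the difference.

The viral cassette has an RSV promoter fused to a truncated HIV-1 5′ LTR, which drives Tat-independent genomic RNA production in packaging cells. This is followed by the Ψ packaging signal with a partial gag sequence, the RRE for Rev-dependent nuclear export, a cPPT/CTS, a WPRE to enhance expression, and a self-inactivating ΔU3 3′ LTR with a downstream SV40 polyadenylation signal. Within this frame, the human U6 RNA polymerase III promoter transcribes the ELAVL1 spacer joined to the S. pyogenes tracrRNA-derived scaffold. A separate EF-1α core promoter expresses puromycin N-acetyltransferase for selection of transduced mammalian cells. No Cas9 coding sequence is annotated, so the nuclease must be supplied separately. The plasmid belongs to the pKMKO series, a guide collection used for a large-scale analysis of Cas9 knockouts of cell-cycle genes in human cell lines.
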