Addgene plasmid #90676: ELAVL1 B11.4 gRNA
Purpose: 3rd generation lentiviral gRNA plasmid targeting human ELAVL1
Depositing lab: Iain Cheeseman. Depositing organization: Whitehead Institute for Biomedical Research. Publication: Large-Scale Analysis of CRISPR/Cas9 Cell-Cycle Knockouts Reveals the Diversity of p53-Dependent Responses to Cell-Cycle Defects. McKinley KL, Cheeseman IM. Dev Cell. 2017 Feb 27;40(4):405-420.e2. doi: 10.1016/j.devcel.2017.01.012. Epub 2017 Feb 16. PubMed 28216383.
Backbone
  Vector backbone: pLenti-sgRNA
  Backbone manufacturer: Eric Lander & David Sabatini labs (Addgene plasmid #71409)
  Backbone size w/o insert (bp): 9151
  Vector type: Lentiviral, CRISPR
  Selectable markers: Puromycin
Growth in bacteria
  Bacterial resistance: Ampicillin, 100 μg/mL
  Growth temperature: 37°C
  Growth strain: NEB Stable
  Copy number: Unknown
Gene/Insert
  Gene/Insert name: ELAVL1 (Guide Designation B11.4) (alt name: pKMKO series)
  gRNA/shRNA sequence: CACCgTCCTTCTGGGTCATGGTCCG
  Species: H. sapiens (human)
  Promoter: U6
  Cloning method: Restriction Enzyme; 5′ cloning site BsmBI (destroyed during cloning); 3′ cloning site BsmBI (destroyed during cloning)
  Sequencing primers: 5′ hU6-F (5'-GAGGGCCTATTTCCCATGATT-3'); 3′ EF1a-R (5'-CACGGCGACTACTGCACTTA-3')
Terms and licenses: Academic/Nonprofit Terms; Industry Terms: Not Available to Industry
Depositor comments: Please note that gRNA target sequence listed is not strictly the 20nt spacer sequence, but also contains the 5' BsmBI overhang. For more information about knockout human cell lines generated using this plasmid, please see http://cellcycleknockouts.wi.mit.edu/ .
How to cite: ELAVL1 B11.4 gRNA was a gift from Iain Cheeseman (Addgene plasmid # 90676 ; http://n2t.net/addgene:90676 ; RRID:Addgene_90676)
